Addgene plasmid #152338: pGBW-m4134094
Purpose: Mammalian expression plasmid for SARS-CoV-2 helicase
Depositing lab: Ginkgo Bioworks & Benjie Chen. Depositing organization: Ginkgo Bioworks.
Backbone
  Vector backbone: pTwist_CMV_Hygro_6
  Backbone size w/o insert (bp): 6525
  Vector type: Mammalian Expression
  Selectable markers: Hygromycin
Growth in bacteria
  Bacterial resistance: Ampicillin, 100 μg/mL
  Growth temperature: 37°C
  Growth strain: DH5alpha
  Copy number: High Copy
Gene/Insert
  Gene/Insert name: SARS-CoV-2 helicase (alt name: nsp13)
  Species: Severe acute respiratory syndrome coronavirus 2
  Insert size (bp): 1796
  Mutation: wt
  Entrez Gene: ORF1ab (a.k.a. GU280_gp01)
  Promoter: CMV
  Tag / fusion protein: Cleavable TEV;TRX (C terminal on backbone)
  Cloning method: Unknown
Resource information
  A portion of this plasmid was derived from a plasmid made by: GinkgoBioworks
Depositor comments: NCBI reference sequence: YP_009725308.1
How to cite: pGBW-m4134094 was a gift from Ginkgo Bioworks & Benjie Chen (Addgene plasmid # 152338 ; http://n2t.net/addgene:152338 ; RRID:Addgene_152338)
