[The description below was written by a language model from this plasmid's Addgene catalogue record and pLannotate feature annotations shown in this document.]
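Description:
pGBW-m4134094 is a mammalian expression plasmid built on the pTwist_CMV_Hygro_6 backbone for producing the SARS-CoV-2 helicase, nsp13, a mature product of the ORF1ab replicase polyprotein. It is maintained in E. coli as a high-copy plasmid through a ColE1/pUC-type origin and an AmpR β-lactamase gene. For selection in mammalian cells it carries a separate cassette in which the human ubiquitin C promoter drives hygromycin B phosphotransferase, followed by a synthetic polyadenylation signal.

The wild-type helicase coding sequence (about 1.8 kb) sits downstream of the CMV immediate-early enhancer and promoter elements. The automated annotation matches this region to the homologous SARS-CoV replicase polyprotein, and its accompanying text about the 2'-O-methyltransferase is a generic polyprotein description rather than a statement about this insert. The open reading frame continues into backbone-encoded C-terminal fusion partners. The catalogue lists a cleavable TEV site and thioredoxin (TRX), and the feature table shows E. coli trxA followed by a 6xHis tag. The TEV site is not annotated separately but presumably lies in the short gap between the helicase and trxA. Thioredoxin is commonly used as a solubility-enhancing partner, the His tag allows metal-affinity purification, and TEV protease cleavage would remove both from the helicase. An SV40 polyadenylation signal is annotated downstream of the fusion, although on the opposite strand.

The expression unit is flanked by β-globin insulator elements, bacterial rrnG and T7 terminators, and an upstream synthetic poly(A) signal, which help isolate it from transcriptional read-through elsewhere in the plasmid. The construct suits transient or hygromycin-selected stable expression of tagged nsp13 in mammalian cells.
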