Features (pLannotate 1.2.2; 21 found; start..end, strand, type, name):
      8..1807    +  CDS            rep (fragment): R1AB_SARS - Experimental evidence at protein level: Swiss-Prot protein existence level 1. [2'-O-methyltransferase]: Methyltransferase that mediates mRNA cap 2'-O-ribose methylation to the 5'-cap structure of viral mRNAs. N7-methyl guanosine cap is a prerequisite for binding of nsp16. Therefore plays an essential role in viral mRNAs cap methylation which is essential to evade immune system. From Severe acute respiratory syndrome coronavirus (SARS-CoV).
   1826..2152    +  CDS            trxA: THIO_ECO57 - Experimental evidence at protein level: Swiss-Prot protein existence level 1. Participates in various redox reactions through the reversible oxidation of its active center dithiol to a disulfide and catalyzes dithiol-disulfide exchange reactions. From Escherichia coli O157:H7.
   2174..2191    +  CDS            6xHis: 6xHis affinity tag
   2284..2405    -  polyA_signal   SV40 poly(A) signal: SV40 polyadenylation signal
   2428..2497    -  CDS            large T antigen (fragment): large T antigen from SV40 (simian virus 40)
   2520..2566    +  terminator     T7 terminator: transcription terminator for bacteriophage T7 RNA polymerase
   2596..2732    +  terminator     rrnG terminator: transcription terminator from the E. coli ribosomal RNA rrnG operon (Albrechtsen et al., 1991)
   2777..2848    +  misc_feature   3' β-globin insulator: insulator downstream of the human β-globin locus (Farrell et al., 2002)
   3074..3662    -  rep_origin     ori: high-copy-number ColE1/pMB1/pBR322/pUC origin of replication
   3834..3898    -  CDS            bla(M) (fragment): β-lactamase lacking the signal sequence; bla(M); allows cytosolic expression of β-lactamase
   4162..5371    +  promoter       UbC promoter: human ubiquitin C promoter
   5381..6402    +  CDS            HygR (fragment): hygromycin B phosphotransferase confers resistance to hygromycin
   6430..6478    +  polyA_signal   poly(A) signal: synthetic polyadenylation signal
   6744..7604    +  CDS            AmpR: β-lactamase; bla; confers resistance to ampicillin, carbenicillin, and related antibiotics
   7617..7753    +  terminator     rrnG terminator: transcription terminator from the E. coli ribosomal RNA rrnG operon (Albrechtsen et al., 1991)
   7898..7969    +  misc_feature   5' β-globin insulator: insulator upstream of the human β-globin locus (Farrell et al., 2002)
   7974..8020    -  terminator     T7 terminator: transcription terminator for bacteriophage T7 RNA polymerase
   8038..8086    -  polyA_signal   poly(A) signal: synthetic polyadenylation signal
   8167..8470    +  enhancer       CMV enhancer: human cytomegalovirus immediate early enhancer
   8543..8560    -  promoter       CMV promoter (fragment): human cytomegalovirus (CMV) immediate early promoter
   8623..8674    +  promoter       CMVd2 promoter: truncated human cytomegalovirus (CMV) immediate early promoter that yields moderately reduced expression relative to the full-length promoter
>Addgene plasmid #152338 | pGBW-m4134094 | depositor full sequence | sequence record 295350 | Full Sequence
CACCATGGTTGGGGCTTGTGTTCTTTGCAATTCACAGACTTCATTAAGATGTGGTGCTTGCATACGTAGA
CCATTCTTATGTTGTAAATGCTGTTACGACCATGTCATATCAACATCACATAAATTAGTCTTGTCTGTTA
ATCCGTATGTTTGCAATGCTCCAGGTTGTGATGTCACAGATGTGACTCAACTTTACTTAGGAGGTATGAG
CTATTATTGTAAATCACATAAACCACCCATTAGTTTTCCATTGTGTGCTAATGGACAAGTTTTTGGTTTA
TATAAAAATACATGTGTTGGTAGCGATAATGTTACTGACTTTAATGCAATTGCAACATGTGACTGGACAA
ATGCTGGTGATTACATTTTAGCTAACACCTGTACTGAAAGACTCAAGCTTTTTGCAGCAGAAACGCTCAA
AGCTACTGAGGAGACATTTAAACTGTCTTATGGTATTGCTACTGTACGTGAAGTGCTGTCTGACAGAGAA
TTACATCTTTCATGGGAAGTTGGTAAACCTAGACCACCACTTAACCGAAATTATGTCTTTACTGGTTATC
GTGTAACTAAAAACAGTAAAGTACAAATAGGAGAGTACACCTTTGAAAAAGGTGACTATGGTGATGCTGT
TGTTTACCGAGGTACAACAACTTACAAATTAAATGTTGGTGATTATTTTGTGCTGACATCACATACAGTA
ATGCCATTAAGTGCACCTACACTAGTGCCACAAGAGCACTATGTTAGAATTACTGGCTTATACCCAACAC
TCAATATCTCAGATGAGTTTTCTAGCAATGTTGCAAATTATCAAAAGGTTGGTATGCAAAAGTATTCTAC
ACTCCAGGGACCACCTGGTACTGGTAAGAGTCATTTTGCTATTGGCCTAGCTCTCTACTACCCTTCTGCT
CGCATAGTGTATACAGCTTGCTCTCATGCCGCTGTTGATGCACTATGTGAGAAGGCATTAAAATATTTGC
CTATAGATAAATGTAGTAGAATTATACCTGCACGTGCTCGTGTAGAGTGTTTTGATAAATTCAAAGTGAA
TTCAACATTAGAACAGTATGTCTTTTGTACTGTAAATGCATTGCCTGAGACGACAGCAGATATAGTTGTC
TTTGATGAAATTTCAATGGCCACAAATTATGATTTGAGTGTTGTCAATGCCAGATTACGTGCTAAGCACT
ATGTGTACATTGGCGACCCTGCTCAATTACCTGCACCACGCACATTGCTAACTAAGGGCACACTAGAACC
AGAATATTTCAATTCAGTGTGTAGACTTATGAAAACTATAGGTCCAGACATGTTCCTCGGAACTTGTCGG
CGTTGTCCTGCTGAAATTGTTGACACTGTGAGTGCTTTGGTTTATGATAATAAGCTTAAAGCACATAAAG
ACAAATCAGCTCAATGCTTTAAAATGTTTTATAAGGGTGTTATCACGCATGATGTTTCATCTGCAATTAA
CAGGCCACAAATAGGCGTGGTAAGAGAATTCCTTACACGTAACCCTGCTTGGAGAAAAGCTGTCTTTATT
TCACCTTATAATTCACAGAATGCTGTAGCCTCAAAGATTTTGGGACTACCAACTCAAACTGTTGATTCAT
CACAGGGCTCAGAATATGACTATGTCATATTCACTCAAACCACTGAAACAGCTCACTCTTGTAATGTAAA
CAGATTTAATGTTGCTATTACCAGAGCAAAAGTAGGCATACTTTGCATAATGTCTGATAGAGACCTTTAT
GACAAGTTGCAATTTACAAGTCTTGAAATTCCACGTAGGAATGTGGCAACTTTAGAAAACCTTTACTTTC
AGTCGATGAGTGACAAAATCATTCATCTAACCGATGACTCCTTTGATACAGACGTGTTGAAGGCCGATGG
TGCGATACTGGTAGATTTCTGGGCTGAATGGTGTGGCCCGTGCAAGATGATCGCACCCATTCTGGACGAG
ATCGCCGACGAGTATCAAGGAAAATTAACTGTCGCTAAGCTTAATATAGATCAGAACCCAGGGACGGCAC
CTAAATACGGCATCAGGGGAATACCTACCCTCCTGCTCTTTAAGAATGGGGAAGTTGCCGCGACAAAAGT
GGGAGCCCTGTCTAAGGGCCAGCTAAAAGAGTTCTTGGACGCTAACCTGGCAGGTTCAGGCTCGGGGCAC
ATGCACCATCACCATCACCATAGCAGCGGGCTCGTGCCACGCGGCTAAGGATCCGCAGGCCTCTGCTAGC
TTGACTGACTGAGATACAGCGTACCTTCAGCTCACAGACATGATAAGATACATTGATGAGTTTGGACAAA
CCACAACTAGAATGCAGTGAAAAAAATGCTTTATTTGTGAAATTTGTGATGCTATTGCTTTATTTGTAAC
CATTATAAGCTGCAATAAACAAGTTAACAACAACAATTGCATTCATTTTATGTTTCAGGTTCAGGGGGAG
GTGTGGGAGGTTTTTTAAAGCAAGTAAAACCTCTACAAATGTGGTATTGGCCCATCTCTATCGGTATCGT
AGCATAACCCCTTGGGGCCTCTAAACGGGTCTTGAGGGGTTTTTTGTGCCCCTCGGGCCGGATTGCTATC
TACCGGCATTGGCGCAGAAAAAAATGCCTGATGCGACGCTGCGCGTCTTATACTCCCACATATGCCAGAT
TCAGCAACGGATACGGCTTCCCCAACTTGCCCACTTCCATACGTGTCCTCCTTACCAGAAATTTATCCTT
AAGGTCGTCAGCTATCCTGCAGGCGATCTCTCGATTTCGATCAAGACATTCCTTTAATGGTCTTTTCTGG
ACACCACTAGGGGTCAGAAGTAGTTCATCAAACTTTCTTCCCTCCCTAATCTCATTGGTTACCTTGGGCT
ATCGAAACTTAATTAACCAGTCAAGTCAGCTACTTGGCGAGATCGACTTGTCTGGGTTTCGACTACGCTC
AGAATTGCGTCAGTCAAGTTCGATCTGGTCCTTGCTATTGCACCCGTTCTCCGATTACGAGTTTCATTTA
AATCATGTGAGCAAAAGGCCAGCAAAAGGCCAGGAACCGTAAAAAGGCCGCGTTGCTGGCGTTTTTCCAT
AGGCTCCGCCCCCCTGACGAGCATCACAAAAATCGACGCTCAAGTCAGAGGTGGCGAAACCCGACAGGAC
TATAAAGATACCAGGCGTTTCCCCCTGGAAGCTCCCTCGTGCGCTCTCCTGTTCCGACCCTGCCGCTTAC
CGGATACCTGTCCGCCTTTCTCCCTTCGGGAAGCGTGGCGCTTTCTCATAGCTCACGCTGTAGGTATCTC
AGTTCGGTGTAGGTCGTTCGCTCCAAGCTGGGCTGTGTGCACGAACCCCCCGTTCAGCCCGACCGCTGCG
CCTTATCCGGTAACTATCGTCTTGAGTCCAACCCGGTAAGACACGACTTATCGCCACTGGCAGCAGCCAC
TGGTAACAGGATTAGCAGAGCGAGGTATGTAGGCGGTGCTACAGAGTTCTTGAAGTGGTGGCCTAACTAC
GGCTACACTAGAAGAACAGTATTTGGTATCTGCGCTCTGCTGAAGCCAGTTACCTTCGGAAAAAGAGTTG
GTAGCTCTTGATCCGGCAAACAAACCACCGCTGGTAGCGGTGGTTTTTTTGTTTGCAAGCAGCAGATTAC
GCGCAGAAAAAAAGGATCTCAAGAAGATCCTTTGATCTTTTCTACGGGGTCTGACGCTCAGTGGAACGAA
AACTCACGTTAAGGGATTTTGGTCATGAGATTATCAAAAAGGATCTTCACCTAGATCCTTTTAAATTAAA
AATGAAGTTTTAAATCAATCTAAAGTATATATGAGTAAACTTGGTCTGACAGTTACCAATGCTTAATCAG
TGAGGCACCTATCTCAGCGATCTGTCTATTTCGTTCATCCATAGTTGCATTTAAATTTCCGAACTCTCCA
AGGCCCTCGTCGGAAAATCTTCAAACCTTTCGTCCGATCCATCTTGCAGGCTACCTCTCGAACGAACTAT
CGCAAGTCTCTTGGCCGGCCTTGCGCCTTGGCTATTGCTTGGCAGCGCCTATCGCCAGGTATTACTCCAA
TCCCGAATATCCGAGATCGGGATCACCCGAGAGAAGTTCAACCTACATCCTCAATCCCGATCTATCCGAG
ATCCGAGGAATATCGAAATCGGGGCGCGCCTGGCCTCCGCGCCGGGTTTTGGCGCCTCCCGCGGGCGCCC
CCCTCGTCACGGCGAGCGCTGCCACGTCAGACGAAGGGCGCAGGAGCGTCCTGATCCTTCCGCCCGGACG
CTCAGGACAGCGGCCCGCTGCTCATAAGACTCGGCCTTAGAACCCCAGTATCAGCAGAAGGACATTTTAG
GACGGGACTTGGGTGACTCTAGGGCACTGGTTTTCTTTCCAGAGAGCGGAACAGGCGAGGAAAAGTAGTC
CCTTCTCGGCGATTCTGCGGAGGGATCTCCGTGGGGCGGTGAACGCCGATGATTATATAAGGACGCGCCG
GGTGTGGCACAGCTAGTTCCGTCGCAGCCGGGATTTGGGTCGCGGTTCTTGTTTGTGGATCGCTGTGATC
GTCACTTGGTGAGTAGCGGGCTGCTGGGCTGGCCGGGGCTTTCGTGGCCGCCGGGCCGCTCGGTGGGACG
GAAGCGTGTGGAGAGACCGCCAAGGGCTGTAGTCTGGGTCCGCGAGCAAGGTTGCCCTGAACTGGGGGTT
GGGGGGAGCGCAGCAAAATGGCGGCTGTTCCCGAGTCTTGAATGGAAGACGCTTGTGAGGCGGGCTGTGA
GGTCGTTGAAACAAGGTGGGGGGCATGGTGGGCGGCAAGAACCCAAGGTCTTGAGCCCTTCGCTAATGCG
GGAAAGCTCTTATTCGGGTGAGATGGGCTGGGCACCATCTGGGGACCCTGACGTGAAGTTTGTCACTGAC
TGGAGAACTCGGTTTGTCGTCTGTTGCGGGGGCGGCAGTTATGGCGGTGCCGTTGGGCAGTGCACCCGTA
CCTTTGGGAGCGCGCGCCCTCGTCGTGTCGTGACGTCACCCGTTCTGTTGGCTTATAATGCAGGGTGGGG
CCACCTGCCGGTAGGTGTGCGGTAGGCTTTTCTCCGTCGCAGGACGCAGGGTTCGGGCCTAGGGTAGGCT
CTCCTGAATCGACAGGCGCCGGACCTCTGGTGAGGGGAGGGATAAGTGAGGCGTCAGTTTCTTTGGTCGG
TTTTATGTACCTATCTTCTTAAGTAGCTGAAGCTCCGGTTTTGAACTATGCGCTCGGGGTTGGCGAGTGT
GTTTTGTGAAGTTTTTTAGGCACCTTTTGAAATGTAATCATTTGGGTCAATATGTAATTTTCAGTGTTAG
ACTTGTAAATTGTCCGCTAAATTCTGGCCGTTTTTGGCTTTTTTGTTAGACAACATGGGTAAAAAGCCTG
AACTCACCGCGACGTCTGTCGAGAAGTTTCTGATCGAAAAGTTCGACAGCGTCTCCGACCTGATGCAGCT
CTCGGAGGGCGAAGAATCTCGTGCTTTCAGCTTCGATGTAGGAGGGCGTGGATATGTCCTGCGGGTAAAT
AGCTGCGCCGATGGTTTCTACAAAGATCGTTATGTTTATCGGCACTTTGCATCCGCCGCGCTCCCGATTC
CGGAAGTGCTTGACATTGGGGAGTTCAGCGAGAGCCTGACCTATTGCATCTCCCGCCGTGCACAGGGTGT
CACGTTGCAAGACCTGCCTGAAACCGAACTGCCCGCTGTTCTGCAGCCGGTCGCGGAGGCAATGGATGCC
ATCGCTGCCGCCGATCTTAGCCAGACGAGCGGGTTCGGCCCATTCGGACCGCAAGGAATCGGTCAATACA
CTACATGGCGTGATTTCATATGCGCGATTGCTGATCCCCATGTGTATCACTGGCAAACTGTGATGGACGA
CACCGTCAGTGCGTCCGTCGCGCAGGCTCTCGATGAGCTGATGCTTTGGGCCGAGGACTGCCCCGAAGTC
CGGCACCTCGTGCACGCGGATTTCGGCTCCAACAATGTCCTGACGGACAATGGCCGCATAACAGCGGTCA
TTGACTGGAGCGAGGCGATGTTCGGGGATTCCCAATACGAGGTCGCCAACATCTTCTTCTGGAGGCCGTG
GTTGGCTTGTATGGAGCAGCAGACGCGCTACTTCGAGCGGAGGCATCCGGAGCTTGCAGGATCGCCCCGG
CTCCGGGCGTATATGCTCCGCATTGGTCTTGACCAACTCTATCAGAGCTTGGTTGACGGCAATTTCGATG
ATGCAGCTTGGGCGCAGGGTCGATGCGACGCAATCGTCCGATCCGGAGCCGGGACTGTCGGGCGTACACA
AATCGCCCGCAGAAGCGCCGCCGTCTGGACCGATGGCTGTGTAGAAGTACTCGCCGATAGTGGAAACCGA
CGCCCCAGCACTCGTCCGAGGGCAAAGGAATAAGCTAGTATGTAAGCCTAGTCTTAGATAATAAAATCGC
TATCCATCGAAGATGGATGTGTGTTGGTTTTTTGTGTGTGTAACGCTAGGCGCGCCTGGTGTACCGAGAA
CGATCCTCTCAGTGCGAGTCTCGACGATCCATATCGTTGCTTGGCAGTCAGCCAGTCGGAATCCAGCTTG
GGACCCAGGAAGTCCAATCGTCAGATATTGTACTCAAGCCTGGTCACGGCAGCGTACCGATCTGTTTAAA
CCTAGATATTGATAGTCTGATCGGTCAACGTATAATCGAGTCCTAGCTTTTGCAAACATCTATCAAGAGA
CAGGATCAGCAGGAGGCTTTCGCATGAGTATTCAACATTTCCGTGTCGCCCTTATTCCCTTTTTTGCGGC
ATTTTGCCTTCCTGTTTTTGCTCACCCAGAAACGCTGGTGAAAGTAAAAGATGCTGAAGATCAGTTGGGT
GCGCGAGTGGGTTACATCGAACTGGATCTCAACAGCGGTAAGATCCTTGAGAGTTTTCGCCCCGAAGAAC
GCTTTCCAATGATGAGCACTTTTAAAGTTCTGCTATGTGGCGCGGTATTATCCCGTATTGACGCCGGGCA
AGAGCAACTCGGTCGCCGCATACACTATTCTCAGAATGACTTGGTTGAGTATTCACCAGTCACAGAAAAG
CATCTTACGGATGGCATGACAGTAAGAGAATTATGCAGTGCTGCCATAACCATGAGTGATAACACTGCGG
CCAACTTACTTCTGACAACGATTGGAGGACCGAAGGAGCTAACCGCTTTTTTGCACAACATGGGGGATCA
TGTAACTCGCCTTGATCGTTGGGAACCGGAGCTGAATGAAGCCATACCAAACGACGAGCGTGACACCACG
ATGCCTGTAGCAATGGCAACAACCTTGCGTAAACTATTAACTGGCGAACTACTTACTCTAGCTTCCCGGC
AACAGTTGATAGACTGGATGGAGGCGGATAAAGTTGCAGGACCACTTCTGCGCTCGGCCCTTCCGGCTGG
CTGGTTTATTGCTGATAAATCTGGAGCCGGTGAGCGTGGGTCTCGCGGTATCATTGCAGCACTGGGGCCA
GATGGTAAGCCCTCCCGTATCGTAGTTATCTACACGACGGGGAGTCAGGCAACTATGGATGAACGAAATA
GACAGATCGCTGAGATAGGTGCCTCACTGATTAAGCATTGGTAACCGATTCTAGGTGCATTGGCGCAGAA
AAAAATGCCTGATGCGACGCTGCGCGTCTTATACTCCCACATATGCCAGATTCAGCAACGGATACGGCTT
CCCCAACTTGCCCACTTCCATACGTGTCCTCCTTACCAGAAATTTATCCTTAAGATCGTTTAAACTCGAC
TCTGGCTCTATCGAATCTCCGTCGTTTCGAGCTTACGCGAACAGCCGTGGCGCTCATTTGCTCGTCGGGC
ATCGAATCTCGTCAGCTATCGTCAGCTTACCTTTTTGGCAGCGATCGCGGCTCCCGACATCTTGGACCAT
TAGCTCCACAGGTATCTTCTTCCCTCTAGTGGTCATAACAGCAGCTTCAGCTACCTCTCAATTCAAAAAA
CCCCTCAAGACCCGTTTAGAGGCCCCAAGGGGTTATGCTATCAATCGTTGCGTTACACACACAAAAAACC
AACACACATCCATCTTCGATGGATAGCGATTTTATTATCTAACTGCTGATCGAGTGTAGCCAGATCTAGT
AATCAATTACGGGGTCATTAGTTCATAGCCCATATATGGAGTTCCGCGTTACATAACTTACGGTAAATGG
CCCGCCTGGCTGACCGCCCAACGACCCCCGCCCATTGACGTCAATAATGACGTATGTTCCCATAGTAACG
CCAATAGGGACTTTCCATTGACGTCAATGGGTGGAGTATTTACGGTAAACTGCCCACTTGGCAGTACATC
AAGTGTATCATATGCCAAGTACGCCCCCTATTGACGTCAATGACGGTAAATGGCCCGCCTGGCATTATGC
CCAGTACATGACCTTATGGGACTTTCCTACTTGGCAGTACATCTACGTATTAGTCATCGCTATTACCATG
CTGATGCGGTTTTGGCAGTACATCAATGGGCGTGGATAGCGGTTTGACTCACGGGGATTTCCAAGTCTCC
ACCCCATTGACGTCAATGGGAGTTTGTTTTGGCACCAAAATCAACGGGACTTTCCAAAATGTCGTAACAA
CTCCGCCCCATTGACGCAAATGGGCGGTAGGCGTGTACGGTGGGAGGTCTATATAAGCAGAGCTGGTTTA
GTGAACCGTCAGATCAGATCTTTGTCGATCCTACCATCCACTCGACACACCCGCCAGCGGCCGC
